Addgene plasmid #248071: pAAV.CAG.(cyto).iATPSnFR2.A95K.mCherry
Purpose: iATPSnFR2.A95K variant with non-responsive mCherry
Depositing lab: Tim Brown. Depositing organization: HHMI, Janelia Research Campus. Publication: iATPSnFR2: A high-dynamic-range fluorescent sensor for monitoring intracellular ATP. Marvin JS, Kokotos AC, Kumar M, Pulido C, Tkachuk AN, Yao JS, Brown TA, Ryan TA. Proc Natl Acad Sci U S A. 2024 May 21;121(21):e2314604121. doi: 10.1073/pnas.2314604121. Epub 2024 May 15. PubMed 38748581.
Backbone
  Vector backbone: pAAV
  Vector type: AAV
Growth in bacteria
  Bacterial resistance: Ampicillin, 100 μg/mL
  Growth temperature: 30°C
  Growth strain: NEB Stable
  Copy number: Low Copy
Gene/Insert
  Gene/Insert name: iATPSnFR2.A95K.mCherry
  Species: M. musculus (mouse)
  Mutation: A95K
  Cloning method: Restriction Enzyme; 5′ cloning site Unknown (unknown if destroyed)
Terms and licenses: Academic/Nonprofit Terms; Industry Terms: Not Available to Industry
How to cite: pAAV.CAG.(cyto).iATPSnFR2.A95K.mCherry was a gift from Tim Brown (Addgene plasmid # 248071 ; http://n2t.net/addgene:248071 ; RRID:Addgene_248071)
