[The description below was written by a language model from this plasmid's Addgene catalogue record and pLannotate feature annotations shown in this document.]
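Description:
pAAV.CAG.(cyto).iATPSnFR2.A95K.mCherry is an adeno-associated virus transfer plasmid of about 6.6 kb, built on a pAAV backbone, that expresses a cytosolic, genetically encoded ATP sensor in mammalian cells. The expression cassette lies between two AAV2 inverted terminal repeats, which allow it to be packaged into recombinant AAV particles when helper functions are supplied. Outside the ITRs, the backbone carries a ColE1/pUC-type origin, an f1 origin and a β-lactamase gene for ampicillin selection in E. coli. The catalogue lists the plasmid as low copy and grown in a recombination-deficient strain, a common precaution for preserving ITR integrity.

Expression is driven by the CAG promoter, annotated here as a CMV enhancer fragment, the chicken β-actin promoter and chicken β-actin/rabbit β-globin chimeric intron sequences. The short HBB hit at the intron boundary most likely reflects the β-globin portion of that intron rather than a separate coding element. The open reading frame consists of fragments of the bacterial F0F1-ATP synthase ε subunit (atpC, matching Geobacillus/Bacillus PS3 sequences) flanking a GFP-derived module annotated as cEGFP, so that ATP binding to the ε subunit changes green fluorescence. The A95K mutation defines this variant; the record does not state its effect on sensor properties. The catalogue lists the insert species as mouse, although the annotated sensor parts are bacterial and jellyfish-derived. mCherry is fused downstream as an ATP-insensitive red reference, enabling ratiometric normalisation for expression level. A WPRE and an SV40 polyadenylation signal follow to enhance transcript stability and processing. The "(cyto)" label indicates cytosolic expression, and no targeting sequence is annotated. The construct is intended for monitoring intracellular ATP by transfection or AAV delivery.
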