Features (pLannotate 1.2.2; 20 found; start..end, strand, type, name):
     61..194     +  repeat_region  AAV2 ITR: inverted terminal repeat of adeno-associated virus serotype 2 inverted
    188..244     -  CDS            lacI (fragment): lac repressor; lacI; The lac repressor binds to the lac operator to inhibit transcription in E. coli. This inhibition can be relieved by adding lactose or isopropyl-β-D-thiogalactopyranoside (IPTG).
    427..1015    -  rep_origin     ori: high-copy-number ColE1/pMB1/pBR322/pUC origin of replication
   1186..2046    -  CDS            AmpR: β-lactamase; bla; confers resistance to ampicillin, carbenicillin, and related antibiotics
   2047..2151    -  promoter       AmpR promoter: bla
   2204..2632    -  rep_origin     f1 ori (sequence partly withheld): f1 bacteriophage origin of replication; arrow indicates direction of (+) strand synthesis
   2637..2706    -  CDS            lacZα (fragment): LacZα fragment of β-galactosidase; lacZ fragment
   2701..2833    -  repeat_region  AAV2 ITR (fragment): inverted terminal repeat of adeno-associated virus serotype 2 inverted
   2896..3144    +  enhancer       CMV enhancer (fragment): human cytomegalovirus immediate early enhancer
   3146..3423    +  promoter       chicken β-actin promoter: No description available
   3424..3559    +  intron         hybrid intron (fragment): hybrid between chicken β-actin (CBA) and minute virus of mice (MMV) introns (Gray et al., 2011)
   3648..3778    +  intron         chimeric intron (fragment): chimera between introns from chicken β-actin and rabbit β-globin
   3776..3868    +  CDS            HBB (fragment): HBB_LEPEU - Experimental evidence at protein level: Swiss-Prot protein existence level 1. Involved in oxygen transport from the lung to the various peripheral tissues. From Lepus europaeus (European hare).
   3857..4177    +  CDS            atpC (fragment): ATPE_GEOKA - Experimental evidence at protein level: Swiss-Prot protein existence level 1. Produces ATP from ADP in the presence of a proton gradient across the membrane. From Geobacillus kaustophilus (strain HTA426).
   4190..4909    +  CDS            cEGFP: cEGFP is a basic (constitutively fluorescent) green fluorescent protein published in 2008, derived from Aequorea victoria.
   4922..4993    +  CDS            atpC (fragment): ATPE_BACP3 - Experimental evidence at protein level: Swiss-Prot protein existence level 1. Produces ATP from ADP in the presence of a proton gradient across the membrane. From Bacillus sp. (strain PS3).
   5042..5749    +  CDS            mCherry: mCherry is a basic (constitutively fluorescent) red fluorescent protein published in 2004, derived from Discosoma sp.. It is reported to be a very rapidly-maturing monomer with low acid sensitivity.
   5765..6353    +  misc_feature   WPRE: woodchuck hepatitis virus posttranscriptional regulatory element
   6396..6517    -  polyA_signal   SV40 poly(A) signal: SV40 polyadenylation signal
   6540..6608    -  CDS            large T antigen (fragment): large T antigen from SV40 (simian virus 40)
>Addgene plasmid #248071 | pAAV.CAG.(cyto).iATPSnFR2.A95K.mCherry | addgene full sequence | sequence record 493838 | Addgene NGS Result
GGATCTTCCTAGAGCATGGCTACGTAGATAAGTAGCATGGCGGGTTAATCATTAACTACAAGGAACCCCT
AGTGATGGAGTTGGCCACTCCCTCTCTGCGCGCTCGCTCGCTCACTGAGGCCGGGCGACCAAAGGTCGCC
CGACGCCCGGGCTTTGCCCGGGCGGCCTCAGTGAGCGAGCGAGCGCGCAGCTGCATTAATGAATCGGCCA
ACGCGCGGGGAGAGGCGGTTTGCGTATTGGGCGCTCTTCCGCTTCCTCGCTCACTGACTCGCTGCGCTCG
GTCGTTCGGCTGCGGCGAGCGGTATCAGCTCACTCAAAGGCGGTAATACGGTTATCCACAGAATCAGGGG
ATAACGCAGGAAAGAACATGTGAGCAAAAGGCCAGCAAAAGGCCAGGAACCGTAAAAAGGCCGCGTTGCT
GGCGTTTTTCCATAGGCTCCGCCCCCCTGACGAGCATCACAAAAATCGACGCTCAAGTCAGAGGTGGCGA
AACCCGACAGGACTATAAAGATACCAGGCGTTTCCCCCTGGAAGCTCCCTCGTGCGCTCTCCTGTTCCGA
CCCTGCCGCTTACCGGATACCTGTCCGCCTTTCTCCCTTCGGGAAGCGTGGCGCTTTCTCATAGCTCACG
CTGTAGGTATCTCAGTTCGGTGTAGGTCGTTCGCTCCAAGCTGGGCTGTGTGCACGAACCCCCCGTTCAG
CCCGACCGCTGCGCCTTATCCGGTAACTATCGTCTTGAGTCCAACCCGGTAAGACACGACTTATCGCCAC
TGGCAGCAGCCACTGGTAACAGGATTAGCAGAGCGAGGTATGTAGGCGGTGCTACAGAGTTCTTGAAGTG
GTGGCCTAACTACGGCTACACTAGAAGAACAGTATTTGGTATCTGCGCTCTGCTGAAGCCAGTTACCTTC
GGAAAAAGAGTTGGTAGCTCTTGATCCGGCAAACAAACCACCGCTGGTAGCGGTGGTTTTTTTGTTTGCA
AGCAGCAGATTACGCGCAGAAAAAAAGGATCTCAAGAAGATCCTTTGATCTTTTCTACGGGGTCTGACGC
TCAGTGGAACGAAAACTCACGTTAAGGGATTTTGGTCATGAGATTATCAAAAAGGATCTTCACCTAGATC
CTTTTAAATTAAAAATGAAGTTTTAAATCAATCTAAAGTATATATGAGTAAACTTGGTCTGACAGTTACC
AATGCTTAATCAGTGAGGCACCTATCTCAGCGATCTGTCTATTTCGTTCATCCATAGTTGCCTGACTCCC
CGTCGTGTAGATAACTACGATACGGGAGGGCTTACCATCTGGCCCCAGTGCTGCAATGATACCGCGAGAC
CCACGCTCACCGGCTCCAGATTTATCAGCAATAAACCAGCCAGCCGGAAGGGCCGAGCGCAGAAGTGGTC
CTGCAACTTTATCCGCCTCCATCCAGTCTATTAATTGTTGCCGGGAAGCTAGAGTAAGTAGTTCGCCAGT
TAATAGTTTGCGCAACGTTGTTGCCATTGCTACAGGCATCGTGGTGTCACGCTCGTCGTTTGGTATGGCT
TCATTCAGCTCCGGTTCCCAACGATCAAGGCGAGTTACATGATCCCCCATGTTGTGCAAAAAAGCGGTTA
GCTCCTTCGGTCCTCCGATCGTTGTCAGAAGTAAGTTGGCCGCAGTGTTATCACTCATGGTTATGGCAGC
ACTGCATAATTCTCTTACTGTCATGCCATCCGTAAGATGCTTTTCTGTGACTGGTGAGTACTCAACCAAG
TCATTCTGAGAATAGTGTATGCGGCGACCGAGTTGCTCTTGCCCGGCGTCAATACGGGATAATACCGCGC
CACATAGCAGAACTTTAAAAGTGCTCATCATTGGAAAACGTTCTTCGGGGCGAAAACTCTCAAGGATCTT
ACCGCTGTTGAGATCCAGTTCGATGTAACCCACTCGTGCACCCAACTGATCTTCAGCATCTTTTACTTTC
ACCAGCGTTTCTGGGTGAGCAAAAACAGGAAGGCAAAATGCCGCAAAAAAGGGAATAAGGGCGACACGGA
AATGTTGAATACTCATACTCTTCCTTTTTCAATATTATTGAAGCATTTATCAGGGTTATTGTCTCATGAG
CGGATACATATTTGAATGTATTTAGAAAAATAAACAAATAGGGGTTCCGCGCACATTTCCCCGAAAAGTG
CCACCTAAATTGTAAGCGTTAATATTTTGTTAAAATTCGCGTTAAATTTTTGTTAAATCAGCTCATTTTT
TAACCAATAGGCCGAAATCGGCAAAATCCCTTATAAATCAAAAGAATAGACCGAGATAGGGT
[37 nt withheld, positions 2303-2339]
AAAGAACGTGGACTCCAACGTCAAAGG
[49 nt withheld, positions 2367-2415]
T
[91 nt withheld, positions 2417-2507]
G
[124 nt withheld, positions 2509-2632]
CCCATTCGCCATTCAGGCTGCGCAACTGTTGGGAAGGGCGATCGGTGCGGGCCTCTTCGCTATTACGCCA
GCTGCGCGCTCGCTCGCTCACTGAGGCCGCCCGGGCAAAGCCCGGGCGTCGGGCGACCTTTGGTCGCCCG
GCCTCAGTGAGCGAGCGAGCGCGCAGAGAGGGAGTGGCCAACTCCATCACTAGGGGTTCCTTGTAGTTAA
TGATTAACCCGCCATGCTACTTATCTACGTAGCCATGCTCTAGGAAGATCGTACCATTGACGTCAATAAT
GACGTATGTTCCCATAGTAACGCCAATAGGGACTTTCCATTGACGTCAATGGGTGGAGTATTTACGGTAA
ACTGCCCACTTGGCAGTACATCAAGTGTATCATATGCCAAGTACGCCCCCTATTGACGTCAATGACGGTA
AATGGCCCGCCTGGCATTATGCCCAGTACATGACCTTATGGGACTTTCCTACTTGGCAGTACATCTACGT
ATTAGTCATCGCTATTACCATGGTCGAGGTGAGCCCCACGTTCTGCTTCACTCTCCCCATCTCCCCCCCC
TCCCCACCCCCAATTTTGTATTTATTTATTTTTTAATTATTTTGTGCAGCGATGGGGGCGGGGGGGGGGG
GGGGGCGCGCGCCGGGGGGGGGGGGGGGGGGSGGGGGGSGGGGSGGGGSGRGGCGGAGAGGTGCGGCGGC
AGCCAATCAGAGCGGCGCGCTCCGAAAGTTTCCTTTTATGGCGAGGCGGCGGCGGCGGCGGCCCTATAAA
AAGCGAAGCGCGCGGCGGGCGGGAGTCGCTGCGCGCTGCCTTCGCCCCGTGCCCCGCTCCGCCGCCGCCT
CGCGCCGCCCGCCCCGGCTCTGACTGACCGCGTTACTCCCACAGGTGAGCGGGCGGGACGGCCCTTCTCC
TCCGGGCTGTAATTAGCGCTTGGTTTAATGACGGCTTGTTTCTTTTCTGTGGCTGCGTGAAAGCCTTGAG
GGGCTCCGGGAGGGCCCTTTGTGCGGGGGGAGCGGCTCGGGGCTGTCCGCGGGGGGACGGCTGCCTTCGG
GGGGGACGGGGCAGGGCGGGGTTCGGCTTCTGGCGTGTGACCGGCGGCTCTAGAGCCTCTGCTAACCATG
TTCATGCCTTCTTCTTTTTCCTACAGCTCCTGGGCAACGTGCTGGTTATTGTGCTGTCTCATCATTTTGG
CAAAGAATTGGATCCCGCCACCATGGGCAGATCTATGAAGACTATTCACGTGAGTGTCGTAACTCCCGAC
GGGCCTGTATATGAGGATGACGTTGAAATGGTGAGCGTCAAAGCAAAAAGTGGCGAGCTCGGTATTCTCC
CAGGCCACATTCCCTTGAAAGCTCCCCTAGAGATCAGTGCCGCACGCCTGAAGAAAGGGGGCAAAACACA
GTATATCGCTGTGTCAGGCGGCAACCTCGAAGTGCGGCCTGACAAGGTGACCATCTATGCCCAGGCAGCC
GAGAGGGCTGAGGATATCGATGTCCTGCGCGCCAAGAAAGCCAAGGAGAGAGCCGAGCGCCGACTCCAAT
CACAGGTCCTGGTCGGGAACGTCTATATCACCGCCGACAAGCAGAAGAACGGCATCAAGGCGAACTTCAA
GATCCGCCACAACGTGGAGGACGGCAGCATGCAGCTCGCCGACCACTACCAGCAGAACACCCCCATCGGC
GACGGCCCCGTGCTGCTGCCCGACAACCACTACCTGAGCACCCAGTCCGTGCTGAGCAAAGACCCTAACG
AGAAGCGCGATCACATGGTCCTGCTGGAGTTCGTGACCGCCGCCGGGATCACTCTCGGCATGGACGAGCT
GTACAAGGGCGGTACCGGAGGGAGCATGAGCAAGGGCGAGGAGCTGTTCACCGGGGTGGTGCCCATCCTG
GTCGAGCTGGACGGCGACGTAAACGGCCACAAGTTCAGCGTGCGCGGCGAGGGCGAGGGCGATGCCACCA
ACGGCAAGCTGACCCTGAAGTTCATCTGCACCACCGGCAAGCTGCCCGTGCCCTGGCCCACCCTCGTGAC
CACCCTGACCTACGGCGTGCAGTGCTTCAGCCGCTACCCCGACCACATGAAGCAGCACGACTTCTTCAAG
TCCGCCATGCCCGAAGGCTACGTCCAGGAGCGCACCATCAGCTTCAAGGACGACGGCACCTACAAGACCC
GCGCCGAGGTGAAGTTCGAGGGCGACACCCTGGTGAACCGCATCGAGCTGAAGGGCATCGACTTCAAGGA
GGACGGCAACATCCTGGGGCACAAGCTGGAGTACAACTTTATTTGTGTGGACATCGATTTTAAGCGCGCC
GAGCTCGCCCTTAAGCGCGCAATGAATAGGCTCTCAGTTGCCGAAATGAAGCTGCAGGGCGGAGGCTCGG
GCGGAGGTGGGTCGGGTGGCGGCGGATCAATGGTGAGCAAGGGCGAGGAGGATAACATGGCCATCATCAA
GGAGTTCATGCGCTTCAAGGTGCACATGGAGGGCTCCGTGAACGGCCACGAGTTCGAGATCGAGGGCGAG
GGCGAGGGCCGCCCCTACGAGGGCACCCAGACCGCCAAGCTGAAGGTGACCAAGGGTGGCCCCCTGCCCT
TCGCCTGGGACATCCTGTCCCCTCAGTTCATGTACGGCTCCAAGGCCTACGTGAAGCACCCCGCCGACAT
CCCCGACTACTTGAAGCTGTCCTTCCCCGAGGGCTTCAAGTGGGAGCGCGTGATGAACTTCGAGGACGGC
GGCGTGGTGACCGTGACCCAGGACTCCTCCCTTCAGGACGGCGAGTTCATCTACAAGGTGAAGCTGCGCG
GCACCAACTTCCCCTCCGACGGCCCCGTAATGCAGAAGAAGACCATGGGCTGGGAGGCCTCCTCCGAGCG
GATGTACCCCGAGGACGGCGCCCTGAAGGGCGAGATCAAGCAGAGGCTGAAGCTGAAGGACGGCGGCCAC
TACGACGCTGAGGTCAAGACCACCTACAAGGCCAAGAAGCCCGTGCAGCTGCCCGGCGCCTACAACGTCA
ACATCAAGTTGGACATCACCTCCCACAACGAGGACTACACCATCGTGGAACAGTACGAACGCGCCGAGGG
CCGCCACTCCACCGGCGGCATGGACGAGCTGTACAAGTAAAAGCTTATCGATAATCAACCTCTGGATTAC
AAAATTTGTGAAAGATTGACTGGTATTCTTAACTATGTTGCTCCTTTTACGCTATGTGGATACGCTGCTT
TAATGCCTTTGTATCATGCTATTGCTTCCCGTATGGCTTTCATTTTCTCCTCCTTGTATAAATCCTGGTT
GCTGTCTCTTTATGAGGAGTTGTGGCCCGTTGTCAGGCAACGTGGCGTGGTGTGCACTGTGTTTGCTGAC
GCAACCCCCACTGGTTGGGGCATTGCCACCACCTGTCAGCTCCTTTCCGGGACTTTCGCTTTCCCCCTCC
CTATTGCCACGGCGGAACTCATCGCCGCCTGCCTTGCCCGCTGCTGGACAGGGGCTCGGCTGTTGGGCAC
TGACAATTCCGTGGTGTTGTCGGGGAAATCATCGTCCTTTCCTTGGCTGCTCGCCTGTGTTGCCACCTGG
ATTCTGCGCGGGACGTCCTTCTGCTACGTCCCTTCGGCCCTCAATCCAGCGGACCTTCCTTCCCGCGGCC
TGCTGCCGGCTCTGCGGCCTCTTCCGCGTCTTCGCCTTCGCCCTCAGACGAGTCGGATCTCCCTTTGGGC
CGCCTCCCCGCATCGATACCGTCGACCCGGGCGGCCGCTTCGAGCAGACATGATAAGATACATTGATGAG
TTTGGACAAACCACAACTAGAATGCAGTGAAAAAAATGCTTTATTTGTGAAATTTGTGATGCTATTGCTT
TATTTGTAACCATTATAAGCTGCAATAAACAAGTTAACAACAACAATTGCATTCATTTTATGTTTCAGGT
TCAGGGGGAGATGTGGGAGGTTTTTTAAAGCAAGTAAAACCTCTACAAATGTGGTAAAATCGATAA
